>Addgene plasmid #218567 | pro::EX1-2(intΔ2):GFP | addgene full sequence | sequence record 438482 | Addgene NGS Result
TACCCTACTACTTATATGTACAATATTAAAATGAAAACAATATATTGTGCTGAATAGGTTTATAGCGACA
TCTATGATAGAGCGCCACAATAACAAACAATTGCGTTTTATTATTACAAATCCAATTTTAAAAAAAGCGG
CAGAACCGGTCAAACCTAAAAGACTGATTACATAAATCTTATTCAAATTTCAAAAGTGCCCCAGGGGCTA
GTATCTACGACACACCGAGCGGCGAACTAATAACGCTCACTGAAGGGAACTCCGGTTCCCCGCCGGCGCG
CATGGGTGAGATTCCTTGAAGTTGAGTATTGGCCGTCCGCTCTACCGAAAGTTACGGGCACCATTCAACC
CGGTCCAGCACGGCGGCCGGGTAACCGACTTGCTGCCCCGAGAATTATGCAGCATTTTTTTGGTGTATGT
GGGCCCCAAATGAAGTGCAGGTCAAACCTTGACAGTGACGACAAATCGTTGGGCGGGTCCAGGGCGAATT
TTGCGACAACATGTCGAGGCTCAGCAGGACCGGCATGCAAGCTAGCTTACTAGTGATATTCTATAGTGTC
ACCTAAATGTATTCTAGACCAAGCATGCACAGCTGGCGTTCTCAGCCAGATCCAACGTTACACCACAATA
TATCCTGCCAAGATCTAATTCCGGGGATCGGAAATCCAGAAGCCCGAGAGGTTGCCGCCTTTCGGGCTTT
TTCTTTTTCAAAAAAAAAAATTTATAAAACGATCTGTTGCGGCCGGCCGCCGGGTTGTGGGCAAAGGCGC
TCGACGGTGGGCAACCGCTTGCGGTTGTCCACGGGCGGAGCCGGTGCGCGTAGCGCATTGTCCACAAGCC
AAGGGCGACCAATAATTGATATATATATTCATAATTGAAAAGCTAATTGAACATACTACTTGCTGTAACT
ACTTGCCGGAGCGAGGGGTGTTTGCAAGCTGTTGATCTGAAAGGGCTATTAGCGTTCTCACGTGCCTTTT
TGATTAGCGATTTCACGTGACCTTATTAGCGATTTCACGTACTCCGATTAGCGATTTCACGTACCCTGAT
TAGCGATTTCACGTGGATAGTTTTTGGAGCGGGCCGGAAAGCCCCGTGAATCAAGGCTTTGCGGGGCATT
AGCGGTTTCACGTGGATAACTACCCTCTATCCACAGGCTTCCGGGGATAAAAAAGCCCGCTCGACGGCGG
GCTGTTGGATGGGGATCGCCTGAATCGCCCCATCATCCAGCCAGAAAGTGAGGGAGCCACGGTTGATGAG
AGCTTTGTTGTAGGTGGACCAGTTGGTGATTTTGAACTTTTGCTTTGCCACGGAACGGTCTGCGTTGTCG
GGAAGATGCGTGATCTGATCCTTCAACTCAGCAAAAGTTCGATTTATTCAACAAAGCCACGTTGTGTCTC
AAAATCTCTGATGTTACATTGCACAAGATAAAAATATATCATCATGAACAATAAAACTGTCTGCTTACAT
AAACAGTAATACAAGGGGTGTTATGAGGGAAGCGGTGATCGCCGAAGTATCGACTCAACTATCAGAGGTA
GTTGGCGTCATCGAGCGCCATCTCGAACCGACGTTGCTGGCCGTACATTTGTACGGCTCCGCAGTGGATG
GCGGCCTGAAGCCACACAGTGATATTGATTTGCTGGTTACGGTGACCGTAAGGCTTGATGAAACAACGCG
GCGAGCTTTGATCAACGACCTTTTGGAAACTTCGGCTTCCCCTGGAGAGAGCGAGATTCTCCGCGCTGTA
GAAGTCACCATTGTTGTGCACGACGACATCATTCCGTGGCGTTATCCAGCTAAGCGCGAACTGCAATTTG
GAGAATGGCAGCGCAATGACATTCTTGCAGGTATCTTCGAGCCAGCCACGATCGACATTGATCTGGCTAT
CTTGCTGACAAAAGCAAGAGAACATAGCGTTGCCTTGGTAGGTCCAGCGGCGGAGGAACTCTTTGATCCG
GTTCCTGAACAGGATCTATTTGAGGCGCTAAATGAAACCTTAACGCTATGGAACTCGCCGCCCGACTGGG
CTGGCGATGAGCGAAATGTAGTGCTTACGTTGTCCCGCATTTGGTACAGCGCAGTAACCGGCAAAATCGC
GCCGAAGGATGTCGCTGCCGACTGGGCAATGGAGCGCCTGCCGGCCCAGTATCAGCCCGTCATACTTGAA
GCTAGGCAGGCTTATCTTGGACAAGAAGATCGCTTGGCCTCGCGCGCAGATCAGTTGGAAGAATTTGTTC
ACTACGTGAAAGGCGAGATCACCAAGGTAGTCGGCAAATAATCACTAGACCAATGTTACACATATATACT
TTAGATTGATTTAAAACTTCATTTTTAATTTAAAAGGATCTAGGTGAAGATCCTTTTTGATAATCTCATG
ACCAAAATCCCTTAACGTGAGTTTTCGTTCCACTGAGCGTCAGACCCCGTAGAAAAGATCAAAGGATCTT
CTTGAGATCCTTTTTTTCTGCGCGTAATCTGCTGCTTGCAAACAAAAAAACCACCGCTACCAGCGGTGGT
TTGTTTGCCGGATCAAGAGCTACCAACTCTTCTTCCGAAGGTAACTGGCTTCAGCAGAGCGCAGATACCA
AATACTGTTCTTCTAGTGTAGCCGTAGTTAGGCCACCACTTCAAGAACTCTGTAGCACCGCCTACATACC
TCGCTCTGCTAATCCTGTTACCAGTGGCTGCTGCCAGTGGCGATAAGTCGTGTCTTACCGGGTTGGACTC
AAGACGATAGTTACCGGATAAGGCGCAGCGGTCGGGCTGAACGGGGGGTTCGTGCACACAGCCCAGCTTG
GAGCGAACGACCTACACCGAACTGAGATACCTACAGCGTGAGCTATGAGAAAGCGCCACGCTTCCCGAAG
GGAGAAAGGCGGACAGGTATCCGGTAAGCGGCAGGGTCGGAACAGGAGAGCGCACGAGGGAGCTTCCAGG
GGGAAACGCCTGGTATCTTTATAGTCCTGTCGGGTTTCGCCACCTCTGACTTGAGCGTCGATTTTTGTGA
TGCTCGTCAGGGGGGCGGAGCCTATGGAAAAACGCCAGCAACGCGGCCTTTTTACGGTTCCTGGCCTTTT
GCTGGCCTTTTGCTCACATGAGATCTCAAACAAACACATACAGCGACTTAGTTTACCCGCCAATATATCC
TGTCAAGGCTCGAACTAGGCTCGGACGAAGTAAGCGGCCGCAACCTTAATTAAACACGGCGCGCCAACAG
CGATCGCACCAGGTACCTTGCATGCCGGTCCTGCTGAGCCTCGACATGTTGTCGCAAAATTCGCCCTGGA
CCCGCCCAACGATTTGTCGTCACTGTCAAGGTTTGACCTGCACTTCATTTGGGGCCCACATACACCAAAA
AAATGCTGCATAATTCTCGGGGCAGCAAGTCGGTTACCCGGCCGCCGTGCTGGACCGGGTTGAATGGTGC
CCGTAACTTTCGGTAGAGCGGACGGCCAATACTCAACTTCAAGGAATCTCACCCATGCGCGCCGGCGGGG
AACCGGAGTTCCCTTCAGTGAGCGTTATTAGTTCGCCGCTCGGTGTGTCGTAGATACTAGCCCCTGGGGC
ACTTTTGAAATTTGAATAAGATTTATGTAATCAGTCTTTTAGGTTTGACCGGTTCTGCCGCTTTTTTTAA
AATTGGATTTGTAATAATAAAACGCAATTGTTTGTTATTGTGGCGCTCTATCATAGATGTCGCTATAAAC
CTATTCAGCACAATATATTGTTTTCATTTTAATATTGTACATATAAGTAGTAGGGTACAATCAGTAAATT
GAACGGAGAATATTATTCATAAAAATACGATAGTAACGGGTGATATATTCATTAGAATGAACCGAAACCG
GCGGTAAGGATCTGAGCTACACATGCTCAGGTTTTTTACAACGTGCACAACAGAATTGAAAGCAAATATC
ATGCGATCATAGGCGTCTCGCATATCTCATTAAAGCAGGACTCTAGAGGATCATCAACCACTTTGTACAA
GAAAGCTGGGTCGGCGCGCCCACCCTTTTACTTGTACAACTCGTCCATACCGTAGAGGAAGAGGTGGTGG
CGGCCCTCGGAACGCTCGTACTGTTCGACAATGGTGTAATCCTCGTTGTGGGAGGTAATGTCCAACTTGG
TATCAACGTAGTAATAACCAGGCAATTGAACGGGTTTCTTGGCCATGTAGATGGTCTTAAACTCCACGAG
GTAATGTCCACCGTCCTTCAACTTCAATGCCTGGTGAATCTCGCCCTTCAACACTCCATCGCGGGGATAC
AAGCGCTCTGTTGAAGCCTCCCAGCCCATAGTCTTCTTCTGCATAACTGGGCCGTCTGGTGGGAAATTGG
TTCCACGCATTTTGACCTTGTAGATAAGCGTACCATCTTGAAGGGAGGAGTCTTGGGTGACTGTAACCAA
ACCACCGTCCTCGAAGTTCATAACGCGCTCCCACTTAAATCCTTCTGGGAAAGACAACTTCTTATAATCT
GGAATATCGGCTGGGTGTTTCACGTAAGCCTTGGAACCGTACATAAACTGTGGTGAGAGAATATCCCAAG
CGAAAGGAAGTGGTCCACCCTTGGTGACTTTCAACTTAGCTGTCTGAGTGCCCTCATATGGGCGGCCCTC
ACCCTCTCCTTCGATCTCGAACTCGTGGCCATTCATTGAGCCCTCCATACGGACTTTGAAGCACATAAAC
TCCTTGATCACAGCCATGTTATTATCCTCGGATGAAGCGGTGCCAGAGCTGCCACTACCGGTGCTTCCAG
TACCATGACCCAAGAAAAGGTGATGGCGACCCTCAGACCTCTCATATTGTTCAACGATGGTGTAGTCCTC
GTTGTGGGAGGTGATATCGAGTTTAGTGTCCACGTAGTAATAGCCGGGGAGTTGCACGGGCTTCTTAGCC
ATGTAGATGGTCTTGAACTCCACCAAGTAGTGGCCTCCATCCTTAAGTTTGAGAGCTTGGTGGATTTCAC
CCTTAAGAACGCCGTCTCTTGGGTAAAGCCTCTCAGTGGAGGCTTCCCAACCCATAGTTTTCTTTTGCAT
GACTGGACCATCGGGAGGAAAGTTTGTGCCTCTCATCTTCACCTTGTAGATCAAAGTGCCGTCCTGCAAA
CTAGAATCTTGGGTCACAGTCACAAGACCTCCATCCTCGAAGTTCATGACCCTTTCCCACTTGAAACCCT
CTGGGAAGGACAACTTTTTGTAATCGGGGATGTCAGCAGGATGCTTAACGTATGCCTTAGAGCCATACAT
GAATTGGGGGGACAAGATGTCCCAAGCGAAGGGCAAAGGACCACCCTTAGTCACTTTGAGCTTTGCGGTT
TGGGTGCCCTCGTAGGGTCTACCTTCACCCTCGCCCTCGATCTCGAACTCGTGACCGTTCATGGAACCTT
CCATCCTAACCTTGAATCTCATGAACTCTTTGATAACCTCCTCACCCTTGGAAACCATGGATCGGGCTGC
CGCAGCGGCAGCAGCCGCAGCAGGTTTGGTGAGGACATAAATGGCGTATATGATCCCAGGAATATACCCA
AGTAGCGTCAAAACCAAACATATCCAAAACTCAACCTGCAACAAAATTCATAATTTCAACTTTTAATTTC
TAGTGTGGATAAATGTAAAAAAAGAACCATATTTGACTAAAGTATAAGATTAATTAACCAAAATAAAACT
CAGTCTAAATATGAGAGGAAAGATAAATACCCCGCAACCAAATCTGAGAAAGACACCGAGTGGAGGCAAG
AGGATGGCGATAATAATATCAACGAAAGTAGCTGTACTCATTTTGGTGAAGGGGGCGGCCGCTGTAATTG
TAAATAGTAATTGTAATGTTGTTTGTTGTTTGTTGTTGTTGGTAATTGTTGTAAAAATACGCGGCCGCGG
AGCCTGCTTTTTTGTACAAACTTGTTGATGATCCCTGTTAATCAGAAAAACTCAGATTAATCGACAAATT
CGATCGCACAAACTAGAAACTAACACCAGATCTAGATAGAAATCACAAATCGAAGAGTAATTATTCGACA
AAACTCAAATTATTTGAACAAATCGGATGATATCTATGAAACCCTAATCGAGAATTAAGATGATATCTAA
CGATCAAACCCAGAAAATCGTCTTCGATCTAAGATTAACAGAATCTAAACCAAAGAACATATACGAAATT
GGGATCGAACGAAAACAAAATCGAAGATTTTGAGAGAATAAGGAACACAGAAATTTACCTTGATCACGGT
AGAGAGAATTGAGAGAAAGTTTTTAAGATTTTGAGAAATTGAAATCTGAATTGTGAAGAAGAAGAGCTCT
TTGGGTATTGTTTTATAGAAGAAGAAGAAGAAAAGACGAGGACGACTAGGTCACGAGAAAGCTAAGGCGG
TGAAGCAATAGCTAATAATAAAATGACACGTGTATTGAGCGTTGTTTACACGCAAAGTTGTTTTTGGCTA
ATTGCCTTATTTTTAGGTTGAGGAAAAGTATTTGTGCTTTGAGTTGATAAACACGACTCGTGTGTGCCGG
CTGCAACCACTTTGACGCCGTTTATTACTGACTCGTCGACAACCACAATTTCTAACGGTCGTCATAAGAT
CCAGCCGTTGAGATTTAACGATCGTTACGATTTATATTTTTTTAGCATTATCGTTTTATTTTTTAAATAT
ACGGTGGAGCTGAAAATTGGCAATAATTGAACCGTGGGTCCCACTGCATTGAAGCGTATTTCGTATTTTC
TAGAATTCTTCGTGCTTTATTTCTTTTCCTTTTTGTTTTTTTTTGCCATTTATCTAATGCAAGTGGGCTT
ATAAAATCAGTGAATTTCTTGGAAAAGTAACTTCTTTATCGTATAACATATTGTGAAATTATCCATTTCT
TTTAATTTTTTAGTGTTATTGGATATTTTTGTATGATTATTGATTTGCATAGGATAATGACTTTTGTATC
AAGTTGGTGAACAAGTCTCGTTAAAAAAGGCAAGTGGTTTGGTGACTCGATTTATTCTTGTTATTTAATT
CATATATCAATGGATCTTATTTGGGGCCTGGTCCATATTTAACACTCGTGTTCAGTCCAATGACCAATAA
TATTTTTTCATTAATAACAATGTAACAAGAATGATACACAAAACATTCTTTGAATAAGTTCGCTATGAAG
AAGGGAACTTATCCGGTCCTAGATCATCAGTTCATACAAACCTCCATAGAGTTCAACATCTTAAACAAGA
ATATCCTGATCTGAAGAATGTGGAGGCTTTAGTCCCTTGGATACTTGGGAGGCTGTGGAAGAACAGAAAC
GAGCTGGTGCTTAAAGGGAGGGAATTTGGAACCAATGAGGTATTAGTAAGGACACAAGAAGATGCAGATG
AGTGGATTAGAAGGAAAGAGGCTCAGAATGTAAGGAAAGCACCAACCACAACACCGTCGGGACAGACGAG
AAACATGGGAAGCTCCACCACAATCTTGGGTTAAGTGCAACTTTGATGGGGCATGGCCAACAGAAGGATT
AAAATGTGGCTTAGGGTGGGTGCTTCGCGATCATACAGGGAAGGTGTTATGGTTAGGTGCAAGAGCTGTG
GTAAAAGTAAGAAGCGTGCTGGAAGTAGAAGTGGAGGCTCTTAGATGGGCTGTGCTGTCATTATCCCGAT
TCAATTATAGGAAGATCATTTTTGAGGTGGATTCTCAGCAACTTGTGTCTTTGGTTACATGAAAGTTATG
CTTGTCAAGTCTCAATCCAATTATCCAAGACATAAAGTATCTACTTAGCAAGTTTGAGGATTTTATGCTT
GTGCATACAAGCCGAGAAGGAAATGGAGTGGCAGATAGAATAGCTAAGGAATCTCTTTCTTTTGAGAATT
ATGATCTAAAGTTGTATTCTATTGTACCAATTTGGGTTAAAAGCTCTGTTGAGCTAGACTCATATGCATA
CCTAAGAGATGTCGCAAACCAGCTCATGTCACCAAACAACAATTAGAGCCAATGTGAAATGGGGTGGGAG
TGTGACCACGTCAGGTGGGATTTGCCGTGAGAGGCCCTTCTTTATTGTTTGTTCCTTTTTCTTCAATTAT
TATTTTCAATAATAATGTAATTAAACTTATCATCAAATACAAATATTCGATAAATTAAAGGATCCTCTAC
AAGAAATATGAATATTGATAACACATAAGAATAGCAAAATTTTTGTAACTATTATTAAAAATAATATTCG
AGATTTGTTAACCATAGTATAACATTTGTAAACCACTAAACATAAAAGTAACGAGAAAATCTCCTAAAGC
AAAGTAACGTTTCTCTATATTTAGCGTTTTACAAAATTTATGTTAAAAAATTATGTTTAGCGTTTTACAA
AAATTATGCTAGAAAAGTTTATGTTTAGCGGAAATCTAAAATCACTTAAAACGCAAAAAATTAATCAGTA
CGTAGATTATTTTCCACAACTCTCTCTTACATACAAATTAACAAATAATGCATATCAGAATGACATAGTA
AAGTCGAGAAAATCATGGAATCGTAACGAAACTTCCTCGTCTCTCTCTGATAATTCATCCAACTCAAGTG
GTGTATTTTGTGGTTACATTTACATATATTGTCAACACCAACTGTCGAATTCATTAAATCGGCTAAAATA
CGTTGATGTGATTCTGGAAATATCTTTAGGACAGTATATGAGTTATTCATCTTGTTCATTTTCCACTTTC
CACTGCGGACACCATACGGACACACAACCGGTTCTGAAATGCGTCACGCTCTTCTTCCTTTCATTCCAAC
TTTAATACATGCATGAAGTCGTAGTTCGGAGTTCATACTAAATTTCGGTCACTTTGTAATAAGAAAACTA
TTAACATTTTTCTTTTTCTTTTTTTAAACGTTAGCTAGGCCTCAAAGTTTCACAAAAAAAAAAGAAAAAA
AAAAGCTAGGCGTCGAAATCCATAACTTCAAAAGGCCTTCTTACATTCATCCAATCTCCAAACTTCTGTC
TTCACGCATTTATTGCTCAGGGACATCATGTCGCTACTCACTGCCACTTATTTGAATTGACATCCATTCA
TTCCATACATATATATTACCTTCACTTAAAGTTGTAAGTATATAGAATTTTAAGCATTCCTGCCAAATAA
GTTTTGGATCGAACCTAAACTAACAAAGAGGTTACTGTTTTGTAACTTTCTTTTTTGATGTGGGGTCATT
CAAAGGGTTTACATGCATTTTACAATGGTCTGTGATGAATATGGAGGTTCAGTCTTTGGTAGATAAAACT
TGTTATGTGGCCTTAAACCAAATAGATTGTAGTTTGTACAATGACATATTTATGGTTATATTCGGTTTTC
CAATATGTTTAGGAATATATATCACCGTTTTTTTTTGGGTAGACATTTTAACGATTATAGAGGAAAATTT
TGAATGATGGCTGTACTGGGAAAAGAGTGTAAGTTGTGATCATCATATGTAATTTTATTTTGTGTGACAT
TATAACACTTCTTCCAAAAGACAAAAGTTTAGGTTAATTAATATAAGAAACCAATAAAGAATCATGAACA
AAGAGAGAACTTCTATCATTTTTGATATGAAATCGTCCGTTAAAATATTGTTCTTTGTGATCGCATATGC
TGTATGTACTTAGATTTGATCAATTAATCAACATTTACAACAAAATAAGATCAATTGTTTATAATGATGA
TCTAAGCGAATTTAGATTTGTTTGTTATTATAGAACTCATTACTAAACATTTAAGTTCCATTCTCGTTTA
AAACATGAACGCTAGTTTATGAAACTCAGAACCAACCATGTAAAACTCCACAAAATTTCTAGTAAAATGC
TTTTGTTCAAAATAATGAAAATCATAAAATTTTTTGATGAATTATGAATCCTAAAATCTATCTGAATTAA
ATATAGTTAACTACAAAAGAAATTGCCAAACATATATGTACGCACTTTGATCAAATAACTAGCTAGTCAG
CTTAGTTTGTTTTTTTCAATACATCCCCTATAAATCTATGTTATCCCTAATCAAGTATTACAATAAATGA
TACAGTAATAATAACCTTAATGAAAAAAACTTATCAAATTATCAGAGATAAGGAAAAAGAAAACACTAAT
AAAGTTGTTTTTTTGTGTGTCAAAGTTAAAATTTTAGAGGACAATAATAACATTAAGAAATTAAATCGTG
GCCAGTTTGCTAGTGAATATGTCGGCTTCATGAGCATAACTAAATAGGTATAAAAAAATAAAAATATCGG
AAAAAGAAAAGAGAAGGAAAAAAAAAGGAGAGGAAGAAGAAAAAGCTGTTCCTGTGCTTTAGCAGACCTT
TTGGTAGTTGTCCTGGTCGCTGATCATCCCTTTCCGACAACTCTGTTGCTCTTTCTCTCACGTTTGAGTC
TTAATCTTCGATTGTCCTTGGTCATCCTTAAGTTTTGTTTTTCTCTTTCGATTCATTTTCCAGATTTCTT
TTTATAGAAACCCGTCTCTTTGATTTGATTCCCCCCAAGAAAGGAAAGCAAAACAAAGAAGAGCAGCTGA
ATCAAGTAACTTTGTGGGTGTTTTTGAATTATCTGACTCGAGATAAAGAGCTTCGTTAAAAACGGAATCT
TTTTTAAGGTCGTATGCTTTGTTTGTCTCTCCGGAGATTCCGCGTGTGAAAAGTCGTGGTTTTTGATCTC
TTTGAGATACTTAAAATTTCCGAGAAATTGGCGGCTCTGTCGGAGATAAAAAGCTGAGATCTTGGAGTTC
CCCATTTCTGATTAACGATTCTCTCTGCTGTTACTTGAGCTAGGAAGCTATTAACAACTTGAGTGAAAGT
TTAGGGCTTTTGATGAAGCTCTCACGCAAAGAGCTTAGCTTTGTATAAGCTCAGATTCAGATTATTTATT
GGGTTTATTCTTCAGAGAAAGTAAAGTTGAGTGATCAACACCATGAAAGCTCCTTCATCAAATGGAGTTT
CTCCTAATCCTGTTGAAGGTTTGTGTGTTTCTCGTATCTGATAAATGTCAATCCTTTAGTAGAAGAAATT
CATTGCTGGATTTGAATAGATTCAAGTTTTAAGAGTTACTATTGTATTGGTTTATAAAGACTGTGGCTTT
TAGTTGGTTTAGAGCAGTTCTCTCCTATCTTGTTGGTTTGATAATAGTAACTGAATGAAGATCCTAGAGA
TTTTAAGTAATCACAGCTTTGATGTTGTGTGAATGCAGGAGAAAGGGGCTCCATGGTGAGCAAGGGCGAG
GAGCTGTTCACCGGGGTGGTGCCCATCCTGGTCGAGCTGGACGGCGACGTAAACGGCCACAAGTTCAGCG
TGTCCGGCGAGGGCGAGGGCGATGCCACCTACGGCAAGCTGACCCTGAAGTTCATCTGCACCACCGGCAA
GCTGCCCGTGCCCTGGCCCACCCTCGTGACCACCTTCACCTACGGCGTGCAGTGCTTCAGCCGCTACCCC
GACCACATGAAGCAGCACGACTTCTTCAAGTCCGCCATGCCCGAAGGCTACGTCCAGGAGCGCACCATCT
TCTTCAAGGACGACGGCAACTACAAGACCCGCGCCGAGGTGAAGTTCGAGGGCGACACCCTGGTGAACCG
CATCGAGCTGAAGGGCATCGACTTCAAGGAGGACGGCAACATCCTGGGGCACAAGCTGGAGTACAACTAC
AACAGCCACAACGTCTATATCATGGCCGACAAGCAGAAGAACGGCATCAAGGTGAACTTCAAGATCCGCC
ACAACATCGAGGACGGCAGCGTGCAGCTCGCCGACCACTACCAGCAGAACACCCCCATCGGCGACGGCCC
CGTGCTGCTGCCCGACAACCACTACCTGAGCACCCAGTCCGCCCTGAGCAAAGACCCCAACGAGAAGCGC
GATCACATGGTCCTGCTGGAGTTCGTGACCGCCGCCGGGATCACTCACGGCATGGACGAGCTGTACAAGA
TTGCTGCAGCGGCCGAATTCAAGCGTGAAGAGCAAGCAAGGAAAGCTAAGGTGAACAATGAGAAAAAGAC
GGAAATAGTGAAACCAGAGAGTTGTAGCAATGAAGGAGATGTCAAGGATCTGAAAAGAAAGGACTCTGAG
GATGGAAACGAGGGTGAGGAAGAAGAAGCTTCTTCGAAACCGAAAAAGCCAAAAGTTGCTCTTTCTCATC
TTCAGGACATTGACGACACAGAAGCTGATCAAGAAGAAGAGTCAGGTGGATCCTAGATAACCTTTACCTT
CATTCCCTGTAAATTGGTACCCTGCAAAGCTTTCGTTCGTATCATCGGTTTCGACAACGTTCGTCAAGTT
CAATGCATCAGTTTCATTGCGCACACACCAGAATCCTACTGAGTTTGAGTATTATGGCATTGGGAAAACT
GTTTTTCTTGTACCATTTGTTGTGCTTGTAATTTACTGTGTTTTTTATTCGGTTTTCGCTATCGAACTGT
GAAATGGAAATGGATGGAGAAGAGTTAATGAATGATATGGTCCTTTTGTTCATTCTCAAATTAATATTAT
TTGTTTTTTCTCTTATTTGTTGTGTGTTGAATTTGAAATTATAAGAGATATGCAAACATTTTGTTTTGAG
TAAAAATGTGTCAAATCGTGGCCTCTAATGACCGAAGTTAATATGAGGAGTAAAACACTTGTAGTTGTAC
CATTATGCTTATTCACTAGGCAACAAATATATTTTCAGACCTAGAAAAGCTGCAAATGTTACTGAATACA
AGTATGTCCTCTTGTGTTTTAGACATTTATGAACTTTCCTTTATGTAATTTTCCAGAATCCTTGTCAGAT
TCTAATCATTGCTTTATAATTATAGTTATACTCATGGATTTGTAGTTGAGTATGAAAATATTTTTTAATG
CATTTTATGACTTGCCAATTGATTGACAACATGCATCAATCGACTAGTCGACGAGTCAGTAATAAACGGC
GTCAAAGTGGTTGCAGCCGGCACACACGAGTCGTGTTTATCAACTCAAAGCACAAATACTTTTCCTCAAC
CTAAAAATAAGGCAATTAGCCAAAAACAACTTTGCGTGTAAACAACGCTCAATACACGTGTCATTTTATT
ATTAGCTATTGCTTCACCGCCTTAGCTTTCTCGTGACCTAGTCGTCCTCGTCTTTTCTTCTTCTTCTTCT
ATAAAACAATACCCAAAGAGCTCTTCTTCTTCACAATTCAGATTTCAATTTCTCAAAATCTTAAAAACTT
TCTCTCAATTCTCTCTACCGTGATCAAGGTAAATTTCTGTGTTCCTTATTCTCTCAAAATCTTCGATTTT
GTTTTCGTTCGATCCCAATTTCGTATATGTTCTTTGGTTTAGATTCTGTTAATCTTAGATCGAAGACGAT
TTTCTGGGTTTGATCGTTAGATATCATCTTAATTCTCGATTAGGGTTTCATAGATATCATCCGATTTGTT
CAAATAATTTGAGTTTTGTCGAATAATTACTCTTCGATTTGTGATTTCTATCTAGATCTGGTGTTAGTTT
CTAGTTTGTGCGATCGAATTTGTAGATTAATCTGAGTTTTTCTGATTAACACCACACCAATCTGGTACCA
GAAAAGGGGAGAAGCAAAACCATGGGTAAAAAGCCTGAACTCACCGCGACGTCTGTCGAGAAGTTTCTGA
TCGAAAAGTTCGACAGCGTCTCCGACCTGATGCAGCTCTCGGAGGGCGAAGAATCTCGTGCTTTCAGCTT
CGATGTAGGAGGGCGTGGATATGTCCTGCGGGTAAATAGCTGCGCCGATGGTTTCTACAAAGATCGTTAT
GTTTATCGGCACTTTGCATCGGCCGCGCTCCCGATTCCGGAAGTGCTTGACATTGGGGCATTCAGCGAGA
GCCTGACCTATTGCATCTCCCGCCGTGCACAGGGTGTCACGTTGCAAGACCTGCCTGAAACCGAACTGCC
CGCTGTTCTGCAACCGGTCGCGGAGGCGATGGATGCCATCGCTGCGGCCGATCTTAGCCAGACGAGCGGG
TTCGGCCCATTCGGACCGCAAGGAATCGGTCAATACACTACATGGCGTGATTTCATATGCGCGATTGCTG
ATCCCCATGTGTATCACTGGCAAACTGTGATGGACGACACCGTCAGTGCGTCCGTCGCGCAGGCTCTCGA
TGAGCTGATGCTTTGGGCCGAGGACTGCCCCGAAGTCCGGCACCTCGTGCACGCGGATTTCGGCTCCAAC
AATGTCCTGACGGACAATGGCCGCATAACAGCGGTCATTGACTGGAGCGAGGCGATGTTCGGGGATTCCC
AATACGAGGTCGCCAACATCTTCTTCTGGAGGCCGTGGTTGGCTTGTATGGAGCAGCAGACGCGCTACTT
CGAGCGGAGGCATCCGGAGCTTGCAGGATCGCCGCGGCTCCGGGCGTATATGCTCCGCATTGGTCTTGAC
CAACTCTATCAGAGCTTGGTTGACGGCAATTTCGATGATGCAGCTTGGGCGCAGGGTCGATGCGACGCAA
TCGTCCGATCCGGAGCCGGGACTGTCGGGCGTACACAAATCGCCCGCAGAAGCGCGGCCGTCTGGACCGA
TGGCTGTGTAGAAGTACTCGCCGATAGTGGAAACCGACGCCCCAGCACTCGTCCGAGGGCAAAGGAATAG
ATGCATCCTGCTTTAATGAGATATGCGAGACGCCTATGATCGCATGATATTTGCTTTCAATTCTGTTGTG
CACGTTGTAAAAAACCTGAGCATGTGTAGCTCAGATCCTTACCGCCGGTTTCGGTTCATTCTAATGAATA
TATCACCCGTTACTATCGTATTTTTATGAATAATATTCTCCGTTCAATTTACTGATTG
Features (pLannotate 1.2.2; 17 found; start..end, strand, type, name):
    550..568     -  promoter       SP6 promoter: promoter for bacteriophage SP6 RNA polymerase
    618..640     -  misc_feature   LB T-DNA repeat: left border repeat from nopaline C58 T-DNA (truncated)
    767..1202    -  rep_origin     pSa ori: origin of replication from bacterial plasmid pSa
   1207..1308    -  CDS            TRA2_ECOLX (fragment): Protein predicted: Swiss-Prot protein existence level 4. Required for transposition of transposon Tn903. From Escherichia coli.
   1493..2278    +  CDS            aadA: S3AD_SHIFL - Experimental evidence at protein level: Swiss-Prot protein existence level 1. Mediates bacterial resistance to the antibiotics streptomycin and spectinomycin. From Shigella flexneri.
   2452..3040    +  rep_origin     ori: high-copy-number ColE1/pMB1/pBR322/pUC origin of replication
   3131..3155    -  misc_feature   RB T-DNA repeat: right border repeat from nopaline C58 T-DNA
   3251..3958    -  terminator     OCS terminator: octopine synthase terminator
   3977..4001    +  protein_bind   attB2: mutant version of attB; recombination site for the Gateway® BP reaction BP Clonase™
   4021..5448    -  CDS            tdTomato: tdTomato is a basic (constitutively fluorescent) orange fluorescent protein published in 2004, derived from Discosoma sp.. It is reported to be a somewhat slowly-maturing tandem dimer with low acid sensitivity.
   5485..5781    -  CDS            RCI2A: RCI2A_ARATH - Also known as LTI6A. Experimental evidence at transcript level: Swiss-Prot protein existence level 2. From Arabidopsis thaliana (Mouse-ear cress).
   5804..5859    -  misc_feature   TMV Ω: translational enhancer from the tobacco mosaic virus 5'-leader sequence (Gallie et al., 1988)
   5881..5905    -  protein_bind   attB1: mutant version of attB; recombination site for the Gateway® BP reaction BP Clonase™
  11183..11899   +  CDS            yEGFP: yEGFP is a fluorescent protein published in 1997.
  12208..12849   +  terminator     E9 terminator: terminator and polyadenylation signal from the pea rbcS-E9 gene
  13538..14560   +  CDS            HygR: aminoglycoside phosphotransferase from E. coli; aph(4)-Ia; confers resistance to hygromycin
  14568..517     +  terminator     OCS terminator (across the origin): octopine synthase terminator
