[The description below was written by a language model from this plasmid's Addgene catalogue record and pLannotate feature annotations shown in this document.]
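Description:
pro::EX1-2(intΔ2):GFP is a plant expression binary vector of about 14.8 kb, assembled by Golden Gate cloning in the pGGZ003 destination backbone. It serves as a transcriptional reporter for the promoter of Arabidopsis thaliana ARF7 (AT5G20730, also known as NPH4 or MSG1). The backbone carries a high-copy ColE1/pUC-type origin for propagation in E. coli and a pSa origin, which supports replication in Agrobacterium when the required replication function is supplied in trans. The aadA gene provides spectinomycin/streptomycin selection in bacteria. Nopaline-type left and right T-DNA border repeats flank the region intended for transfer into the plant genome.

Within the T-DNA, the reporter unit ends in a GFP coding sequence (annotated as yEGFP) followed by the pea rbcS-E9 terminator. The roughly 5 kb unannotated stretch upstream of GFP presumably holds the ARF7 genomic fragment. Going by the construct name, this fragment would comprise the promoter plus exons 1–2 and the intervening intron, though the feature table does not mark it. The catalogue lists a deletion of genomic nucleotides 132–221, and the "intΔ2" label suggests this removes part of the intron, consistent with a deletion series testing how transcribed or intronic sequence contributes to ARF7 expression.

A second cassette, in the opposite orientation, encodes the membrane protein RCI2A (LTI6A) upstream of tdTomato, apparently as a fusion. It is preceded by a TMV Ω translational enhancer, bracketed by attB1/attB2 sites and terminated by an OCS terminator, and probably acts as a red plasma-membrane marker outlining cells. Its promoter is not annotated. A hygromycin phosphotransferase gene with an OCS terminator allows selection of transformed plants, again with no promoter identified in the table.
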