Addgene plasmid #218567: pro::EX1-2(intΔ2):GFP
Purpose: Transcriptional reporter for ARF7 promoter
Depositing lab: Anthony Bishopp. Depositing organization: University of Nottingham.
Backbone
  Vector backbone: pGGZ003
  Vector type: Plant Expression
Growth in bacteria
  Bacterial resistance: Spectinomycin, 50 μg/mL
  Growth temperature: 37°C
  Growth strain: DH5alpha
  Copy number: High Copy
Gene/Insert
  Gene/Insert name: AT5G20730 (alt name: ARF7)
  Species: A. thaliana (mustard weed)
  Mutation: Deletion genomic sequence from 132nt-221nt
  Entrez Gene: NPH4 (a.k.a. AT5G20730, ARF7, AUXIN RESPONSE FACTOR 7, AUXIN-REGULATED TRANSCRIPTIONAL ACTIVATOR 7, AUXIN-RESPONSIVE TRANSCRIPTIONAL ACTIVATOR 7, BIP, BIPOSTO, IAA21, IAA23, IAA25, MASSUGU 1, MSG1, NON-PHOTOTROPHIC HYPOCOTYL, T1M15.130, T1M15_130, TIR5, TRANSPORT INHIBITOR RESPONSE 5, indole-3-acetic acid inducible 21, indole-3-acetic acid inducible 23, indole-3-acetic acid inducible 25)
  Cloning method: Golden Gate
Terms and licenses: Academic/Nonprofit Terms; Industry Terms: Not Available to Industry
How to cite: pro::EX1-2(intΔ2):GFP was a gift from Anthony Bishopp (Addgene plasmid # 218567 ; http://n2t.net/addgene:218567 ; RRID:Addgene_218567)
